Addgene plasmid #174233: pAPM-miR30-DDX1-ts2
Purpose: DDX1 knockdown
Depositing lab: Jeremy Luban. Depositing organization: University of Massachusetts, Worcester. Publication: IFIH1 (MDA5) is required for innate immune detection of intron-containing RNA expressed from the HIV-1 provirus. Guney MH, Nagalekshmi K, McCauley SM, Carbone C, Aydemir O, Luban J. Proc Natl Acad Sci U S A. 2024 Jul 16;121(29):e2404349121. doi: 10.1073/pnas.2404349121. Epub 2024 Jul 10. PubMed 38985764.
Backbone
  Vector backbone: pAPM-miR30
  Vector type: Lentiviral, RNAi
  Selectable markers: Puromycin
Growth in bacteria
  Bacterial resistance: Ampicillin, 100 μg/mL
  Growth temperature: 30°C
  Growth strain: NEB Stable
  Copy number: High Copy
Gene/Insert
  Gene/Insert name: DDX1 shRNA
  gRNA/shRNA sequence: TGGGGAGAAACTTTGTTTGTGT
  Species: H. sapiens (human)
  Entrez Gene: DDX1 (a.k.a. DBP-RB, UKVH5d)
  Promoter: SFFV
  Cloning method: Restriction Enzyme; 5′ cloning site unknown (unknown if destroyed)
Terms and licenses: Academic/Nonprofit Terms; Industry Terms: Not Available to Industry
Depositor comments: Please visit https://doi.org/10.1101/2023.11.17.567619 for bioRxiv preprint.
How to cite: pAPM-miR30-DDX1-ts2 was a gift from Jeremy Luban (Addgene plasmid # 174233 ; http://n2t.net/addgene:174233 ; RRID:Addgene_174233)
