[The description below was written by a language model from this plasmid's Addgene catalogue record and pLannotate feature annotations shown in this document.]
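Description:
pAPM-miR30-DDX1-ts2 is an HIV-1-based lentiviral RNAi vector built on the pAPM-miR30 backbone and designed to knock down human DDX1, a DEAD-box RNA helicase. In bacteria it is maintained as a high-copy plasmid through a ColE1/pUC-type origin and selected with ampicillin via the β-lactamase gene. A fragment of the pBR322 bom region and an SV40 enhancer/early promoter also lie in the backbone outside the proviral segment.

The transfer cassette begins with a CMV enhancer/promoter fused to a truncated HIV-1 5' LTR, which drives production of the genomic RNA in packaging cells. This is followed by the Ψ packaging signal with an adjoining gag fragment, the Rev response element for Rev-dependent nuclear export, and the cPPT/CTS, which aids nuclear import of the reverse-transcribed genome. Within the provirus, the spleen focus-forming virus (SFFV) LTR promoter drives a single Pol II transcript that encodes puromycin N-acetyltransferase (pac) and, immediately downstream, a miR-30a-based hairpin. The annotated 5' and 3' miR-30a flanking fragments bracket the DDX1-targeting sequence, so that it is processed by the endogenous microRNA pathway. This arrangement links puromycin resistance directly to shRNA expression in transduced cells. The downstream LTR is annotated by the software as another truncated 5' LTR, and no WPRE was detected.

The "ts2" suffix presumably marks one of several DDX1 target sites, though the record does not say so. The associated publication concerns innate immune detection of intron-containing RNA expressed from the HIV-1 provirus, suggesting the construct was used to test candidate host factors such as DDX1 by stable knockdown in human cells.
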