Features (pLannotate 1.2.2; 19 found; start..end, strand, type, name):
    513..746     +  misc_feature   RRE: The Rev response element (RRE) of HIV-1 allows for Rev-dependent mRNA export from the nucleus to the cytoplasm.
   1123..1223    +  CDS            Rev (fragment): human immunodeficiency virus 1 (HIV-1) Rev protein; rev; enhances nuclear export of unspliced and incompletely spliced viral mRNAs
   1273..1390    +  misc_feature   cPPT/CTS: central polypurine tract and central termination sequence of HIV-1
   1527..1934    +  promoter       SFFV promoter: spleen focus-forming virus long terminal repeat (LTR) promoter
   1955..2551    +  CDS            pac: PUAC_STRAD - Protein predicted: Swiss-Prot protein existence level 4. Detoxification of puromycin. From Streptomyces alboniger.
   2576..2621    +  ncRNA          5' miR-30a (fragment): sequence upstream of the 71-nt precursor of the human miR-30a microRNA (Zeng et al., 2002) miRNA
   2691..2716    +  ncRNA          3' miR-30a (fragment): sequence downstream of the 71-nt precursor of the human miR-30a microRNA (Zeng et al., 2002) miRNA
   2746..2765    +  misc_feature   cPPT/CTS (fragment): central polypurine tract and central termination sequence of HIV-1
   2797..2977    +  LTR            5' LTR (truncated): truncated 5' long terminal repeat (LTR) from HIV-1
   3048..3636    -  rep_origin     ori: high-copy-number ColE1/pMB1/pBR322/pUC origin of replication
   3807..4667    -  CDS            AmpR: β-lactamase; bla; confers resistance to ampicillin, carbenicillin, and related antibiotics
   4668..4772    -  promoter       AmpR promoter: bla
   4831..4883    -  misc_feature   bom (fragment): basis of mobility region from pBR322
   5045..5374    +  promoter       SV40 promoter: SV40 enhancer and early promoter
   5386..5765    +  enhancer       CMV enhancer: human cytomegalovirus immediate early enhancer
   5766..5965    +  promoter       CMV promoter: human cytomegalovirus (CMV) immediate early promoter
   5983..6163    +  LTR            5' LTR (truncated): truncated 5' long terminal repeat (LTR) from HIV-1
   6210..16      +  misc_feature   HIV-1 Ψ (across the origin): packaging signal of human immunodeficiency virus type 1
   6319..338     +  CDS            HIV-1 gag (fragment) (across the origin): gag protein from human immunodeficiency virus 1; gag
>Addgene plasmid #174233 | pAPM-miR30-DDX1-ts2 | addgene full sequence | sequence record 343474 | Addgene NGS Result
TGGGTGCGAGAGCGTCAGTATTAAGCGGGGGAGAATTAGATCGCGATGGGAAAAAATTCGGTTAAGGCCA
GGGGGAAAGAAAAAATATAAATTAAAACATATAGTATGGGCAAGCAGGGAGCTAGAACGATTCGCAGTTA
ATCCTGGCCTGTTAGAAACATCAGAAGGCTGTAGACAAATACTGGGACAGCTACAACCATCCCTTCAGAC
AGGATCAGAAGAACTTAGATCATTATATAATACAGTAGCAACCCTCTATTGTGTGCATCAAAGGATAGAG
ATAAAAGACACCAAGGAAGCTTTAGACAAGATAGAGGAAGAGCAAAACAAAAGTAAGACCACCGCACAGC
AAGCGGCCGGCCGCTGATCTTCAGACCTGGAGGAGGAGATATGAGGGACAATTGGAGAAGTGAATTATAT
AAATATAAAGTAGTAAAAATTGAACCATTAGGAGTAGCACCCACCAAGGCAAAGAGAAGAGTGGTGCAGA
GAGAAAAAAGAGCAGTGGGAATAGGAGCTTTGTTCCTTGGGTTCTTGGGAGCAGCAGGAAGCACTATGGG
CGCAGCGTCAATGACGCTGACGGTACAGGCCAGACAATTATTGTCTGGTATAGTGCAGCAGCAGAACAAT
TTGCTGAGGGCTATTGAGGCGCAACAGCATCTGTTGCAACTCACAGTCTGGGGCATCAAGCAGCTCCAGG
CAAGAATCCTGGCTGTGGAAAGATACCTAAAGGATCAACAGCTCCTGGGGATTTGGGGTTGCTCTGGAAA
ACTCATTTGCACCACTGCTGTGCCTTGGAATGCTAGTTGGAGTAATAAATCTCTGGAACAGATTTGGAAT
CACACGACTTGGATGGAGTGGGACAGAGAAATTAACAATTACACAAGCTTAATACACTCCTTAATTGAAG
AATCGCAAAACCAGCAAGAAAAGAATGAACAAGAATTATTGGAATTAGATAAATGGGCAAGTTTGTGGAA
TTGGTTTAACATAACAAATTGGCTGTGGTATATAAAATTATTCATAATGATAGTAGGAGGCTTGGTAGGT
TTAAGAATAGTTTTTGCTGTACTTTCTATAGTGAATAGAGTTAGGCAGGGATATTCACCATTATCGTTTC
AGACCCACCTCCCAACCCCGAGGGGACCCGACAGGCCCGAAGGAATAGAAGAAGAAGGTGGAGAGAGAGA
CAGAGACAGATCCATTCGATTAGTGAACGGATCGGCACTGCGTGCGCCAATTCTGCAGACAAATGGCAGT
ATTCATCCACAATTTTAAAAGAAAAGGGGGGATTGGGGGGTACAGTGCAGGGGAAAGAATAGTAGACATA
ATAGCAACAGACATACAAACTAAAGAATTACAAAAACAAATTACAAAAATTCAAAATTTTCGGGTTTATT
ACAGGGACAGCAGAGATCCAGTTTGGTTAATTAACTGCAGCCCCGATAAAATAAAAGATTTTATTTAGTC
TCCAGAAAAAGGGGGGAATGAAAGACCCCACCTGTAGGTTTGGCAAGCTAGCTGCAGTAACGCCATTTTG
CAAGGCATGGAAAAATACCAAACCAAGAATAGAGAAGTTCAGATCAAGGGCGGGTACATGAAAATAGCTA
ACGTTGGGCCAAACAGGATATCTGCGGTGAGCAGTTTCGGCCCCGGCCCGGGGCCAAGAACAGATGGTCA
CCGCAGTTTCGGCCCCGGCCCGAGGCCAAGAACAGATGGTCCCCAGATATGGCCCAACCCTCAGCAGTTT
CTTAAGACCCATCAGATGTTTCCAGGCTCCCCCAAGGACCTGAAATGACCCTGCGCCTTATTTGAATTAA
CCAATCAGCCTGCTTCTCGCTTCTGTTCGCGCGCTTCTGCTTCCCGAGCTCTATAAAAGAGCTCACAACC
CCTCACTCGGCGCGCCAGTCCTCCGACAGACTGAGTCGCCCGGGGGTCTAGAACGCGTGCCGCCATGACC
GAATACAAACCTACCGTGAGGCTGGCTACAAGAGATGATGTCCCAAGGGCTGTGAGAACACTGGCCGCCG
CTTTTGCCGATTACCCTGCCACACGCCACACTGTGGACCCAGATCGGCATATCGAGAGAGTGACTGAGCT
GCAGGAACTGTTCCTGACCCGAGTGGGCCTGGACATTGGGAAGGTCTGGGTCGCAGACGATGGAGCAGCT
GTGGCTGTCTGGACCACACCAGAGAGCGTGGAAGCCGGAGCTGTCTTTGCAGAGATCGGCCCTAGAATGG
CAGAACTGAGCGGCTCCAGGCTGGCAGCACAGCAGCAGATGGAGGGACTGCTGGCCCCACACAGGCCTAA
GGAACCAGCATGGTTCCTGGCTACCGTGGGGGTCTCTCCTGACCATCAGGGCAAAGGACTGGGAAGTGCT
GTGGTCCTGCCAGGAGTGGAGGCTGCAGAACGAGCTGGAGTCCCTGCATTTCTGGAGACCTCTGCTCCAC
GAAACCTGCCCTTCTATGAACGGCTGGGCTTTACTGTGACCGCAGATGTGGAGGTCCCCGAAGGACCTAG
GACCTGGTGCATGACACGCAAACCCGGCGCCTGAGCGATCGCCGCGGCCGCCTTCTTAACCCAACAGAAG
GCTCGAGAAGGTATATTGCTGTTGACAGTGAGCGCCACAAACAAAGTTTCTCCCCATAGTGAAGCCACAG
ATGTATGGGGAGAAACTTTGTTTGTGTTGCCTACTGCCTCGGACTTCAAGGGGCTAGAATTCGGCAGCTG
TAGATCTTAGCCACTTTTTAAAAGAAAAGGGGGGACTGGAAGGGCTAACTGCATCCGGACTGTACTGGGT
CTCTCTGGTTAGACCAGATCTGAGCCTGGGAGCTCTCTGGCTAACTAGGGAACCCACTGCTTAAGCCTCA
ATAAAGCTTGCCTTGAGTGCTTCAAGTAGTGTGTGCCCGTCTGTTGTGTGACTCTGGTAACTAGAGATCC
CTCAGACCCTTTTAGTCAGTGTGGAAAATCTCTAGCAGGGCCCGTTTCATGTGAGCAAAAGGCCAGCAAA
AGGCCAGGAACCGTAAAAAGGCCGCGTTGCTGGCGTTTTTCCATAGGCTCCGCCCCCCTGACGAGCATCA
CAAAAATCGACGCTCAAGTCAGAGGTGGCGAAACCCGACAGGACTATAAAGATACCAGGCGTTTCCCCCT
GGAAGCTCCCTCGTGCGCTCTCCTGTTCCGACCCTGCCGCTTACCGGATACCTGTCCGCCTTTCTCCCTT
CGGGAAGCGTGGCGCTTTCTCATAGCTCACGCTGTAGGTATCTCAGTTCGGTGTAGGTCGTTCGCTCCAA
GCTGGGCTGTGTGCACGAACCCCCCGTTCAGCCCGACCGCTGCGCCTTATCCGGTAACTATCGTCTTGAG
TCCAACCCGGTAAGACACGACTTATCGCCACTGGCAGCAGCCACTGGTAACAGGATTAGCAGAGCGAGGT
ATGTAGGCGGTGCTACAGAGTTCTTGAAGTGGTGGCCTAACTACGGCTACACTAGAAGAACAGTATTTGG
TATCTGCGCTCTGCTGAAGCCAGTTACCTTCGGAAAAAGAGTTGGTAGCTCTTGATCCGGCAAACAAACC
ACCGCTGGTAGCGGTGGTTTTTTTGTTTGCAAGCAGCAGATTACGCGCAGAAAAAAAGGATCTCAAGAAG
ATCCTTTGATCTTTTCTACGGGGTCTGACGCTCAGTGGAACGAAAACTCACGTTAAGGGATTTTGGTCAT
GAGATTATCAAAAAGGATCTTCACCTAGATCCTTTTAAATTAAAAATGAAGTTTTAAATCAATCTAAAGT
ATATATGAGTAAACTTGGTCTGACAGTTACCAATGCTTAATCAGTGAGGCACCTATCTCAGCGATCTGTC
TATTTCGTTCATCCATAGTTGCCTGACTCCCCGTCGTGTAGATAACTACGATACGGGAGGGCTTACCATC
TGGCCCCAGTGCTGCAATGATACCGCGAGACCCACGCTCACCGGCTCCAGATTTATCAGCAATAAACCAG
CCAGCCGGAAGGGCCGAGCGCAGAAGTGGTCCTGCAACTTTATCCGCCTCCATCCAGTCTATTAATTGTT
GCCGGGAAGCTAGAGTAAGTAGTTCGCCAGTTAATAGTTTGCGCAACGTTGTTGCCATTGCTACAGGCAT
CGTGGTGTCACGCTCGTCGTTTGGTATGGCTTCATTCAGCTCCGGTTCCCAACGATCAAGGCGAGTTACA
TGATCCCCCATGTTGTGCAAAAAAGCGGTTAGCTCCTTCGGTCCTCCGATCGTTGTCAGAAGTAAGTTGG
CCGCAGTGTTATCACTCATGGTTATGGCAGCACTGCATAATTCTCTTACTGTCATGCCATCCGTAAGATG
CTTTTCTGTGACTGGTGAGTACTCAACCAAGTCATTCTGAGAATAGTGTATGCGGCGACCGAGTTGCTCT
TGCCCGGCGTCAATACGGGATAATACCGCGCCACATAGCAGAACTTTAAAAGTGCTCATCATTGGAAAAC
GTTCTTCGGGGCGAAAACTCTCAAGGATCTTACCGCTGTTGAGATCCAGTTCGATGTAACCCACTCGTGC
ACCCAACTGATCTTCAGCATCTTTTACTTTCACCAGCGTTTCTGGGTGAGCAAAAACAGGAAGGCAAAAT
GCCGCAAAAAAGGGAATAAGGGCGACACGGAAATGTTGAATACTCATACTCTTCCTTTTTCAATATTATT
GAAGCATTTATCAGGGTTATTGTCTCATGAGCGGATACATATTTGAATGTATTTAGAAAAATAAACAAAT
AGGGGTTCCGCGCACATTTCCCCGAAAAGTGCCACCTGACGTCGACGGATCGGGAGATCTCCCGATCCCC
TATGGTGCACTCTCAGTACAATCTGCTCTGATGCCGCATAGTTAAGCCAGTATCTGCTCCCTGCTTGTGT
GTTGGAGGTCGCTGAGTAGTGCGCGAGCAAAATTTAAGCTACAACAAGGCAAGGCTTGACCGACAATTGC
ATGAAGAATCTGCTTAGGGTTAGGCGTTTTGCGCTGCTTCGCGATGTACGGGCCAGATATACGCGCTGTG
GAATGTGTGTCAGTTAGGGTGTGGAAAGTCCCCAGGCTCCCCAGCAGGCAGAAGTATGCAAAGCATGCAT
CTCAATTAGTCAGCAACCAGGTGTGGAAAGTCCCCAGGCTCCCCAGCAGGCAGAAGTATGCAAAGCATGC
ATCTCAATTAGTCAGCAACCATAGTCCCGCCCCTAACTCCGCCCATCCCGCCCCTAACTCCGCCCAGTTC
CGCCCATTCTCCGCCCCATGGCTGACTAATTTTTTTTATTTATGCAGAGGCCGAGGCCGCCTCTGCCTCT
GAGCTATTCCAGAAGTAGTGAGGAGGCTTTTTTGGAGGCCTAGGCTTTTGCAAAAAGCTCGCGTTGACAT
TGATTATTGACTAGTTATTAATAGTAATCAATTACGGGGTCATTAGTTCATAGCCCATATATGGAGTTCC
GCGTTACATAACTTACGGTAAATGGCCCGCCTGGCTGACCGCCCAACGACCCCCGCCCATTGACGTCAAT
AATGACGTATGTTCCCATAGTAACGCCAATAGGGACTTTCCATTGACGTCAATGGGTGGAGTATTTACGG
TAAACTGCCCACTTGGCAGTACATCAAGTGTATCATATGCCAAGTACGCCCCCTATTGACGTCAATGACG
GTAAATGGCCCGCCTGGCATTATGCCCAGTACATGACCTTATGGGACTTTCCTACTTGGCAGTACATCTA
CGTATTAGTCATCGCTATTACCATGGTGATGCGGTTTTGGCAGTACATCAATGGGCGTGGATAGCGGTTT
GACTCACGGGGATTTCCAAGTCTCCACCCCATTGACGTCAATGGGAGTTTGTTTTGGCACCAAAATCAAC
GGGACTTTCCAAAATGTCGTAACAACTCCGCCCCATTGACGCAAATGGGCGGTAGGCGTGTACGGTGGGA
GGTCTATATAAGCAGCGCGTTTTGCCTGTACTGGGTCTCTCTGGTTAGACCAGATCTGAGCCTGGGAGCT
CTCTGGCTAACTAGGGAACCCACTGCTTAAGCCTCAATAAAGCTTGCCTTGAGTGCTTCAAGTAGTGTGT
GCCCGTCTGTTGTGAGACTCTGGTAACTAGAGATCCCTCAGACCCTTTTAGTCAGTGTGGAAAATCTCTA
GCAGTGGCGCCCGAACAGGGACTTGAAAGCGAAAGGGAAACCAGAGGAGCTCTCTCGACGCAGGACTCGG
CTTGCTGAAGCGCGCACGGCAAGAGGCGAGGGGCGGCGACTGGTGAGTACGCCAAAAATTTTGACTAGCG
GAGGCTAGAAGGAGAGAGA
